Addgene plasmid #155838: PPIB
Purpose: For use in RBP tethering screen
Depositing lab: Eugene Yeo. Depositing organization: University of California, San Diego (UCSD). Publication: Large-scale tethered function assays identify factors that regulate mRNA stability and translation. Luo EC, Nathanson JL, Tan FE, Schwartz JL, Schmok JC, Shankar A, Markmiller S, Yee BA, Sathe S, Pratt GA, Scaletta DB, Ha Y, Hill DE, Aigner S, Yeo GW. Nat Struct Mol Biol. 2020 Oct;27(10):989-1000. doi: 10.1038/s41594-020-0477-6. Epub 2020 Aug 17. PubMed 32807991.
Backbone
  Vector backbone: E2.pEF5-DEST-FL-V5-MCP
  Backbone size w/o insert (bp): 7357
  Vector type: Mammalian Expression
Growth in bacteria
  Bacterial resistance: Ampicillin, 100 μg/mL
  Growth temperature: 37°C
  Growth strain: DH5alpha
  Copy number: High Copy
Gene/Insert
  Gene/Insert name: PPIB (alt name: Accession: BC001125)
  Species: H. sapiens (human)
  Insert size (bp): 651
  Mutation: none
  Entrez Gene: PPIB (a.k.a. CYP-S1, CYPB, HEL-S-39, OI9, SCYLP)
  Promoter: EF-1a
  Tag / fusion protein: V5-MCP (C terminal on backbone)
  Cloning method: Gateway Cloning
  Sequencing primers: 5′ TAATACGACTCACTATAGGG; 3′ gctcgagtctagagggc
Resource information
  A portion of this plasmid was derived from a plasmid made by: DNASU Plasmid Repository Center for Personalized Diagnostics Biodesign Institute
Terms and licenses: Academic/Nonprofit Terms; Industry Terms: Not Available to Industry
How to cite: PPIB was a gift from Eugene Yeo (Addgene plasmid # 155838 ; http://n2t.net/addgene:155838 ; RRID:Addgene_155838)
