[The description below was written by a language model from this plasmid's Addgene catalogue record and pLannotate feature annotations shown in this document.]
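Description:
PPIB is a mammalian expression plasmid built by Gateway recombination of the human PPIB open reading frame (cyclophilin B, a peptidyl-prolyl cis-trans isomerase; unmutated, derived from a clone collection ORF) into the destination vector E2.pEF5-DEST-FL-V5-MCP. The strong constitutive EF-1α promoter drives the coding sequence, which is flanked by attB1 and attB2 sites left by the recombination reaction. The ORF is positioned to read through attB2 into a backbone-encoded C-terminal V5 epitope tag and the bacteriophage MS2 coat protein (MCP), and the transcript ends at a bGH polyadenylation signal. A T7 promoter lies between the EF-1α promoter and attB1.

MCP binds a specific MS2 RNA stem-loop, so the PPIB-V5-MCP fusion can be artificially recruited to a reporter mRNA carrying such hairpins. This is the basis of the tethered function assay for which the plasmid was deposited: a large-scale RNA-binding protein tethering screen looking for factors that alter mRNA stability or translation. The V5 tag allows the fusion to be detected. The reporter itself is not part of this plasmid.

Downstream of the expression cassette, the annotation shows an FRT site immediately preceding a hygromycin resistance gene with an SV40 poly(A) signal and no complete promoter of its own, an arrangement typical of FLP-mediated integration vectors, although the record does not state that this was used. Propagation in E. coli relies on a high-copy ColE1/pUC-type origin and ampicillin resistance. Several remaining annotations (f1 ori, SV40 promoter, ble, lacI, CMV enhancer, small t antigen) are only fragments. The sequenced record is 7,018 nt, somewhat shorter than the listed backbone size plus insert, as expected when the Gateway cassette is replaced.
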