Features (pLannotate 1.2.2; 24 found; start..end, strand, type, name):
      1..1179    +  promoter       EF-1α promoter: strong constitutive promoter for human elongation factor EF-1α
   1196..1214    +  promoter       T7 promoter: promoter for bacteriophage T7 RNA polymerase
   1293..1317    +  protein_bind   attB1: mutant version of attB; recombination site for the Gateway® BP reaction BP Clonase™
   1323..1970    +  CDS            PPIB: PPIB_HUMAN - Also known as CYPB. Experimental evidence at protein level: Swiss-Prot protein existence level 1. PPIase that catalyzes the cis-trans isomerization of proline imidic peptide bonds in oligopeptides and may therefore assist protein folding. From Homo sapiens (Human).
   1975..1999    -  protein_bind   attB2: mutant version of attB; recombination site for the Gateway® BP reaction BP Clonase™
   2124..2165    +  CDS            V5 tag: epitope tag from simian virus 5
   2178..2564    +  CDS            MS2: bacteriophage MS2 coat protein binds to a specific stem-loop structure in the viral RNA (Peabody, 1993)
   2626..2850    +  polyA_signal   bGH poly(A) signal: bovine growth hormone polyadenylation signal
   2854..2875    +  promoter       SV40 promoter (fragment): SV40 enhancer and early promoter
   2896..3129    +  rep_origin     f1 ori (fragment) (sequence partly withheld): f1 bacteriophage origin of replication; arrow indicates direction of (+) strand synthesis
   3134..3181    +  protein_bind   FRT: FLP-mediated recombination occurs in the 8-bp core sequence TCTAGAAA (Turan and Bode, 2011). FLP recombinase from the Saccharomyces cerevisiae 2μ plasmid
   3189..4211    +  CDS            HygR: aminoglycoside phosphotransferase from E. coli; aph(4)-Ia; confers resistance to hygromycin
   4221..4346    +  CDS            ble (fragment): BLE_KLEPN - Experimental evidence at protein level: Swiss-Prot protein existence level 1. Binding protein with a strong affinity to the bleomycin family of antibiotics. Binds to CL990; an antimitotic-antibiotic compound. From Klebsiella pneumoniae.
   4341..4462    +  polyA_signal   SV40 poly(A) signal: SV40 polyadenylation signal
   4535..4551    -  protein_bind   lac operator: The lac repressor binds to the lac operator to inhibit transcription in E. coli. This inhibition can be relieved by adding lactose or isopropyl-β-D-thiogalactopyranoside (IPTG). lac repressor encoded by lacI
   4559..4589    -  promoter       lac promoter: promoter for the E. coli lac operon
   4604..4625    -  protein_bind   CAP binding site: CAP binding activates transcription in the presence of cAMP. E. coli catabolite activator protein
   4638..4730    -  CDS            lacI (fragment): lac repressor; lacI; The lac repressor binds to the lac operator to inhibit transcription in E. coli. This inhibition can be relieved by adding lactose or isopropyl-β-D-thiogalactopyranoside (IPTG).
   4913..5501    -  rep_origin     ori: high-copy-number ColE1/pMB1/pBR322/pUC origin of replication
   5672..6532    -  CDS            AmpR: β-lactamase; bla; confers resistance to ampicillin, carbenicillin, and related antibiotics
   6533..6637    -  promoter       AmpR promoter: bla
   6696..6748    -  misc_feature   bom (fragment): basis of mobility region from pBR322
   6903..6921    +  enhancer       CMV enhancer (fragment): human cytomegalovirus immediate early enhancer
   6946..7012    +  CDS            small t antigen (fragment): SV40 (simian virus 40) small t antigen
>Addgene plasmid #155838 | PPIB | addgene full sequence | sequence record 375988 | Addgene NGS Result
GGCTCCGGTGCCCGTCAGTGGGCAGAGCGCACATCGCCCACAGTCCCCGAGAAGTTGGGGGGAGGGGTCG
GCAATTGAACCGGTGCCTAGAGAAGGTGGCGCGGGGTAAACTGGGAAAGTGATGTCGTGTACTGGCTCCG
CCTTTTTCCCGAGGGTGGGGGAGAACCGTATATAAGTGCAGTAGTCGCCGTGAACGTTCTTTTTCGCAAC
GGGTTTGCCGCCAGAACACAGGTAAGTGCCGTGTGTGGTTCCCGCGGGCCTGGCCTCTTTACGGGTTATG
GCCCTTGCGTGCCTTGAATTACTTCCACCTGGCTGCAGTACGTGATTCTTGATCCCGAGCTTCGGGTTGG
AAGTGGGTGGGAGAGTTCGAGGCCTTGCGCTTAAGGAGCCCCTTCGCCTCGTGCTTGAGTTGAGGCCTGG
CCTGGGCGCTGGGGCCGCCGCGTGCGAATCTGGTGGCACCTTCGCGCCTGTCTCGCTGCTTTCGATAAGT
CTCTAGCCATTTAAAATTTTTGATGACCTGCTGCGACGCTTTTTTTCTGGCAAGATAGTCTTGTAAATGC
GGGCCAAGATCTGCACACTGGTATTTCGGTTTTTGGGGCCGCGGGCGGCGACGGGGCCCGTGCGTCCCAG
CGCACATGTTCGGCGAGGCGGGGCCTGCGAGCGCGGCCACCGAGAATCGGACGGGGGTAGTCTCAAGCTG
GCCGGCCTGCTCTGGTGCCTGGCCTCGCGCCGCCGTGTATCGCCCCGCCCTGGGCGGCAAGGCTGGCCCG
GTCGGCACCAGTTGCGTGAGCGGAAAGATGGCCGCTTCCCGGCCCTGCTGCAGGGAGCTCAAAATGGAGG
ACGCGGCGCTCGGGAGAGCGGGCGGGTGAGTCACCCACACAAAGGAAAAGGGCCTTTCCGTCCTCAGCCG
TCGCTTCATGTGACTCCACGGAGTACCGGGCGCCGTCCAGGCACCTCGATTAGTTCTCGAGCTTTTGGAG
TACGTCGTCTTTAGGTTGGGGGGAGGGGTTTTATGCGATGGAGTTTCCCCACACTGAGTGGGTGGAGACT
GAAGTTAGGCCAGCTTGGCACTTGATGTAATTCTCCTTGGAATTTGCCCTTTTTGAGTTTGGATCTTGGT
TCATTCTCAAGCCTCAGACAGTGGTTCAAAGTTTTTTTCTTCCATTTCAGGTGTCGTGAGGAATTAGCTT
GGTACTAATACGACTCACTATAGGGAGACCCAAGCTGGCTAGGTAAGCTTGGTACCGAGCTCGGATCCAC
TAGTCCAGTGTGGTGGAATTCTGCAGATATCAACAAGTTTGTACAAAAAAGCAGGCTCCACCATGCTGCG
CCTCTCCGAACGCAACATGAAGGTGCTCCTTGCCGCCGCCCTCATCGCGGGGTCCGTCTTCTTCCTGCTG
CTGCCGGGACCTTCTGCGGCCGATGAGAAGAAGAAGGGGCCCAAAGTCACCGTCAAGGTGTATTTTGACC
TACGAATTGGAGATGAAGATGTAGGCCGGGTGATCTTTGGTCTCTTCGGAAAGACTGTTCCAAAAACAGT
GGATAATTTTGTGGCCTTAGCTACAGGAGAGAAAGGATTTGGCTACAAAAACAGCAAATTCCATCGTGTA
ATCAAGGACTTCATGATCCAGGGCGGAGACTTCACCAGGGGAGATGGCACAGGAGGAAAGAGCATCTACG
GTGAGCGCTTCCCCGATGAGAACTTCAAACTGAAGCACTACGGGCCTGGCTGGGTGAGCATGGCCAACGC
AGGCAAAGACACCAACGGCTCCCAGTTCTTCATCACGACAGTCAAGACAGCCTGGCTAGATGGCAAGCAT
GTGGTGTTTGGCAAAGTTCTAGAGGGCATGGAGGTGGTGCGGAAGGTGGAGAGCACCAAGACAGACAGCC
GGGATAAACCCCTGAAGGATGTGATCATCGCAGACTGCGGCAAGATCGAGGTGGAGAAGCCCTTTGCCAT
CGCCAAGGAGTTGGACCCAGCTTTCTTGTACAAAGTGGTTGATATCCAGCACAGTGGCGGCCGCTCGAGT
CTAGAGGGCCCGCGGTTCGAAACCAGCGGAGGCGGCGGAAGCGGGGGAGGAGGCAGCGGCGGAGGCGGCA
GCGGGGGCGGCGGAAGCGCTACCGGTAAGCCTATCCCTAACCCTCTCCTCGGTCTCGATTCTACGCGTAC
CGGTATGGCTTCTAACTTTACTCAGTTCGTTCTCGTCGACAATGGCGGAACTGGCGACGTGACTGTCGCC
CCAAGCAACTTCGCTAACGGGGTCGCTGAATGGATCAGCTCTAACTCGCGATCACAGGCTTACAAAGTAA
CCTGTAGCGTTCGTCAGAGCTCTGCGCAGAATCGCAAATACACCATCAAAGTCGAGGTGCCTAAAGTGGC
AACCCAGACTGTTGGTGGTGAAGAGCTTCCTGTAGCCGGATGGAGATCTTACTTAAATATGGAACTAACC
ATTCCAATTTTCGCCACGAATTCCGACTGCGAGCTTATTGTTAAGGCAATGCAAGGTCTCCTAAAAGATG
GAAACCCGATTCCCTCGGCCATCGCGGCCAACTCCGGCATCTACGGAGGTGGAGGTGGATCTCGTACGGG
TTAGTAATGAGTTTAAACCCGCTGATCAGCCTCGACTGTGCCTTCTAGTTGCCAGCCATCTGTTGTTTGC
CCCTCCCCCGTGCCTTCCTTGACCCTGGAAGGTGCCACTCCCACTGTCCTTTCCTAATAAAATGAGGAAA
TTGCATCGCATTGTCTGAGTAGGTGTCATTCTATTCTGGGGGGTGGGGTGGGGCAGGACAGCAAGGGGGA
GGATTGGGAAGACAATAGCAGGCATGCTGGGGATGCGGTGGGCTCTATGGCTTCTGAGGCGGAAAGAACC
AGCTGGGGCTCTAGGGGGTATCCCC
[124 nt withheld, positions 2896-3019]
C
[91 nt withheld, positions 3021-3111]
AGGGTGATGGTTCACGTACCTAGAAGTTCCTATTCCGAAGTTCCTATTCTCTAGAAAGTATAGGAACTTC
CTTGGCCAAAAAGCCTGAACTCACCGCGACGTCTGTCGAGAAGTTTCTGATCGAAAAGTTCGACAGCGTC
TCCGACCTGATGCAGCTCTCGGAGGGCGAAGAATCTCGTGCTTTCAGCTTCGATGTAGGAGGGCGTGGAT
ATGTCCTGCGGGTAAATAGCTGCGCCGATGGTTTCTACAAAGATCGTTATGTTTATCGGCACTTTGCATC
GGCCGCGCTCCCGATTCCGGAAGTGCTTGACATTGGGGAATTCAGCGAGAGCCTGACCTATTGCATCTCC
CGCCGTGCACAGGGTGTCACGTTGCAAGACCTGCCTGAAACCGAACTGCCCGCTGTTCTGCAGCCGGTCG
CGGAGGCCATGGATGCGATCGCTGCGGCCGATCTTAGCCAGACGAGCGGGTTCGGCCCATTCGGACCGCA
AGGAATCGGTCAATACACTACATGGCGTGATTTCATATGCGCGATTGCTGATCCCCATGTGTATCACTGG
CAAACTGTGATGGACGACACCGTCAGTGCGTCCGTCGCGCAGGCTCTCGATGAGCTGATGCTTTGGGCCG
AGGACTGCCCCGAAGTCCGGCACCTCGTGCACGCGGATTTCGGCTCCAACAATGTCCTGACGGACAATGG
CCGCATAACAGCGGTCATTGACTGGAGCGAGGCGATGTTCGGGGATTCCCAATACGAGGTCGCCAACATC
TTCTTCTGGAGGCCGTGGTTGGCTTGTATGGAGCAGCAGACGCGCTACTTCGAGCGGAGGCATCCGGAGC
TTGCAGGATCGCCGCGGCTCCGGGCGTATATGCTCCGCATTGGTCTTGACCAACTCTATCAGAGCTTGGT
TGACGGCAATTTCGATGATGCAGCTTGGGCGCAGGGTCGATGCGACGCAATCGTCCGATCCGGAGCCGGG
ACTGTCGGGCGTACACAAATCGCCCGCAGAAGCGCGGCCGTCTGGACCGATGGCTGTGTAGAAGTACTCG
CCGATAGTGGAAACCGACGCCCCAGCACTCGTCCGAGGGCAAAGGAATAGCACGTACTACGAGATTTCGA
TTCCACCGCCGCCTTCTATGAAAGGTTGGGCTTCGGAATCGTTTTCCGGGACGCCGGCTGGATGATCCTC
CAGCGCGGGGATCTCATGCTGGAGTTCTTCGCCCACCCCAACTTGTTTATTGCAGCTTATAATGGTTACA
AATAAAGCAATAGCATCACAAATTTCACAAATAAAGCATTTTTTTCACTGCATTCTAGTTGTGGTTTGTC
CAAACTCATCAATGTATCTTATCATGTCTGTATACCGTCGACCTCTAGCTAGAGCTTGGCGTAATCATGG
TCATAGCTGTTTCCTGTGTGAAATTGTTATCCGCTCACAATTCCACACAACATACGAGCCGGAAGCATAA
AGTGTAAAGCCTGGGGTGCCTAATGAGTGAGCTAACTCACATTAATTGCGTTGCGCTCACTGCCCGCTTT
CCAGTCGGGAAACCTGTCGTGCCAGCTGCATTAATGAATCGGCCAACGCGCGGGGAGAGGCGGTTTGCGT
ATTGGGCGCTCTTCCGCTTCCTCGCTCACTGACTCGCTGCGCTCGGTCGTTCGGCTGCGGCGAGCGGTAT
CAGCTCACTCAAAGGCGGTAATACGGTTATCCACAGAATCAGGGGATAACGCAGGAAAGAACATGTGAGC
AAAAGGCCAGCAAAAGGCCAGGAACCGTAAAAAGGCCGCGTTGCTGGCGTTTTTCCATAGGCTCCGCCCC
CCTGACGAGCATCACAAAAATCGACGCTCAAGTCAGAGGTGGCGAAACCCGACAGGACTATAAAGATACC
AGGCGTTTCCCCCTGGAAGCTCCCTCGTGCGCTCTCCTGTTCCGACCCTGCCGCTTACCGGATACCTGTC
CGCCTTTCTCCCTTCGGGAAGCGTGGCGCTTTCTCATAGCTCACGCTGTAGGTATCTCAGTTCGGTGTAG
GTCGTTCGCTCCAAGCTGGGCTGTGTGCACGAACCCCCCGTTCAGCCCGACCGCTGCGCCTTATCCGGTA
ACTATCGTCTTGAGTCCAACCCGGTAAGACACGACTTATCGCCACTGGCAGCAGCCACTGGTAACAGGAT
TAGCAGAGCGAGGTATGTAGGCGGTGCTACAGAGTTCTTGAAGTGGTGGCCTAACTACGGCTACACTAGA
AGAACAGTATTTGGTATCTGCGCTCTGCTGAAGCCAGTTACCTTCGGAAAAAGAGTTGGTAGCTCTTGAT
CCGGCAAACAAACCACCGCTGGTAGCGGTGGTTTTTTTGTTTGCAAGCAGCAGATTACGCGCAGAAAAAA
AGGATCTCAAGAAGATCCTTTGATCTTTTCTACGGGGTCTGACGCTCAGTGGAACGAAAACTCACGTTAA
GGGATTTTGGTCATGAGATTATCAAAAAGGATCTTCACCTAGATCCTTTTAAATTAAAAATGAAGTTTTA
AATCAATCTAAAGTATATATGAGTAAACTTGGTCTGACAGTTACCAATGCTTAATCAGTGAGGCACCTAT
CTCAGCGATCTGTCTATTTCGTTCATCCATAGTTGCCTGACTCCCCGTCGTGTAGATAACTACGATACGG
GAGGGCTTACCATCTGGCCCCAGTGCTGCAATGATACCGCGAGACCCACGCTCACCGGCTCCAGATTTAT
CAGCAATAAACCAGCCAGCCGGAAGGGCCGAGCGCAGAAGTGGTCCTGCAACTTTATCCGCCTCCATCCA
GTCTATTAATTGTTGCCGGGAAGCTAGAGTAAGTAGTTCGCCAGTTAATAGTTTGCGCAACGTTGTTGCC
ATTGCTACAGGCATCGTGGTGTCACGCTCGTCGTTTGGTATGGCTTCATTCAGCTCCGGTTCCCAACGAT
CAAGGCGAGTTACATGATCCCCCATGTTGTGCAAAAAAGCGGTTAGCTCCTTCGGTCCTCCGATCGTTGT
CAGAAGTAAGTTGGCCGCAGTGTTATCACTCATGGTTATGGCAGCACTGCATAATTCTCTTACTGTCATG
CCATCCGTAAGATGCTTTTCTGTGACTGGTGAGTACTCAACCAAGTCATTCTGAGAATAGTGTATGCGGC
GACCGAGTTGCTCTTGCCCGGCGTCAATACGGGATAATACCGCGCCACATAGCAGAACTTTAAAAGTGCT
CATCATTGGAAAACGTTCTTCGGGGCGAAAACTCTCAAGGATCTTACCGCTGTTGAGATCCAGTTCGATG
TAACCCACTCGTGCACCCAACTGATCTTCAGCATCTTTTACTTTCACCAGCGTTTCTGGGTGAGCAAAAA
CAGGAAGGCAAAATGCCGCAAAAAAGGGAATAAGGGCGACACGGAAATGTTGAATACTCATACTCTTCCT
TTTTCAATATTATTGAAGCATTTATCAGGGTTATTGTCTCATGAGCGGATACATATTTGAATGTATTTAG
AAAAATAAACAAATAGGGGTTCCGCGCACATTTCCCCGAAAAGTGCCACCTGACGTCGACGGATCGGGAG
ATCTCCCGATCCCCTATGGTGCACTCTCAGTACAATCTGCTCTGATGCCGCATAGTTAAGCCAGTATCTG
CTCCCTGCTTGTGTGTTGGAGGTCGCTGAGTAGTGCGCGAGCAAAATTTAAGCTACAACAAGGCAAGGCT
TGACCGACAATTGCATGAAGAATCTGCTTAGGGTTAGGCGTTTTGCGCTGCTTCGCGATGTACGGGCCAG
ATATACGCGTTGACATTGATTATTGACTAGGCTTTTGCAAAAAGCTTTGCAAAGATGGATAAAGTTTTAA
ACAGAGAGGAATCTTTGCAGCTAATGGACCTTCTAGGTCTTGAAAGGAGTGGGAATT
