>Addgene plasmid #155838 | PPIB | depositor partial sequence | sequence record 301242 | Insert Sequence
ATGCTGCGCCTCTCCGAACGCAACATGAAGGTGCTCCTTGCCGCCGCCCTCATCGCGGGGTCCGTCTTCT
TCCTGCTGCTGCCGGGACCTTCTGCGGCCGATGAGAAGAAGAAGGGGCCCAAAGTCACCGTCAAGGTGTA
TTTTGACCTACGAATTGGAGATGAAGATGTAGGCCGGGTGATCTTTGGTCTCTTCGGAAAGACTGTTCCA
AAAACAGTGGATAATTTTGTGGCCTTAGCTACAGGAGAGAAAGGATTTGGCTACAAAAACAGCAAATTCC
ATCGTGTAATCAAGGACTTCATGATCCAGGGCGGAGACTTCACCAGGGGAGATGGCACAGGAGGAAAGAG
CATCTACGGTGAGCGCTTCCCCGATGAGAACTTCAAACTGAAGCACTACGGGCCTGGCTGGGTGAGCATG
GCCAACGCAGGCAAAGACACCAACGGCTCCCAGTTCTTCATCACGACAGTCAAGACAGCCTGGCTAGATG
GCAAGCATGTGGTGTTTGGCAAAGTTCTAGAGGGCATGGAGGTGGTGCGGAAGGTGGAGAGCACCAAGAC
AGACAGCCGGGATAAACCCCTGAAGGATGTGATCATCGCAGACTGCGGCAAGATCGAGGTGGAGAAGCCC
TTTGCCATCGCCAAGGAGTAG
